Addgene plasmid #144947: TFORF3471
Purpose: Lentiviral vector for overexpressing transcription factor ORFs with unique 24-bp barcodes. Barcodes facilitate identification of transcription factors in pooled screens.
Depositing lab: Feng Zhang. Depositing organization: Broad Institute. Publication: A transcription factor atlas of directed differentiation. Joung J, Ma S, Tay T, Geiger-Schuller KR, Kirchgatterer PC, Verdine VK, Guo B, Arias-Garcia MA, Allen WE, Singh A, Kuksenko O, Abudayyeh OO, Gootenberg JS, Fu Z, Macrae RK, Buenrostro JD, Regev A, Zhang F. Cell. 2023 Jan 5;186(1):209-229.e26. doi: 10.1016/j.cell.2022.11.026. PubMed 36608654.
Backbone
  Vector backbone: pLX_TRC317
  Backbone manufacturer: Broad Institute Genetic Perturbation Platform
  Backbone size w/o insert (bp): 8264
  Vector type: Mammalian Expression, Lentiviral
  Selectable markers: Puromycin
Growth in bacteria
  Bacterial resistance: Ampicillin, 100 μg/mL
  Growth temperature: 37°C
  Growth strain: NEB Stable
  Copy number: High Copy
Gene/Insert
  Gene/Insert name: ZNF670
  Species: H. sapiens (human)
  Insert size (bp): 1373
  Entrez Gene: ZNF670 (a.k.a. FLJ12606, MGC12466)
  Promoter: EF1a
  Tag / fusion protein: V5 (C terminal on insert)
  Cloning method: Gateway Cloning
  Sequencing primers: 5′ GGGTGGAGACTGAAGTTAGGCCAG; 3′ CACATAGCGTAAAAGGAGCAACATAG
Resource information
  A portion of this plasmid was derived from a plasmid made by: Broad Institute Genetic Perturbation Platform
Terms and licenses: Academic/Nonprofit Terms; Industry Terms: Not Available to Industry
Depositor comments: NM_033213.4 Please test multiple small colonies in case of plasmid recombination. To make this collection available in a timely manner, a portion of this collection was not fully sequenced by Addgene. If an Addgene verified full plasmid sequence is not available, please contact us prior to placing an order to request the full sequence.
How to cite: TFORF3471 was a gift from Feng Zhang (Addgene plasmid # 144947 ; http://n2t.net/addgene:144947 ; RRID:Addgene_144947)
