[The description below was written by a language model from this plasmid's Addgene catalogue record and pLannotate feature annotations shown in this document.]
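Description:
TFORF3471 is a lentiviral mammalian expression plasmid built on the pLX_TRC317 backbone, one member of a barcoded library of transcription factor open reading frames. It carries the human zinc finger gene ZNF670, introduced by Gateway cloning and flanked by attB1 and attB2 sites. A full-length EF-1α promoter drives the ORF, which is fused at its C terminus to a V5 epitope tag for detection. A WPRE downstream of the cassette enhances transcript stability and expression. The automated annotation labels only part of the region between the att sites as ZNF670, but the spacing of the sites is consistent with the recorded insert size. The catalogue entry states that each library member carries a unique 24-bp barcode. This barcode is not annotated in the feature table, so its position cannot be given from the record.

The viral framework is a third-generation, self-inactivating design. An RSV promoter fused to a truncated HIV-1 5' LTR produces the genomic RNA, followed by the Ψ packaging signal with a gag fragment, the RRE for Rev-dependent nuclear export, a cPPT/CTS and a ΔU3 3' LTR. Upstream of the EF-1α cassette, an SV40 early promoter drives puromycin N-acetyltransferase, allowing selection of transduced cells. Outside the LTRs are an SV40 poly(A) signal, an f1 origin, the ampicillin resistance gene and a high-copy ColE1/pUC origin for propagation in E. coli. The depositor warns that the plasmid may recombine during propagation.

The construct is intended for ZNF670 overexpression, alone or in pooled screens. In those screens the barcode identifies which transcription factor each cell received, as in studies of directed differentiation.
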