Features (pLannotate 1.2.2; 34 found; start..end, strand, type, name):
      5..231     +  promoter       RSV promoter: Rous sarcoma virus enhancer/promoter
    232..412     +  LTR            5' LTR (truncated): truncated 5' long terminal repeat (LTR) from HIV-1
    459..584     +  misc_feature   HIV-1 Ψ: packaging signal of human immunodeficiency virus type 1
    568..931     +  CDS            HIV-1 gag (fragment): gag protein from human immunodeficiency virus 1; gag
   1077..1310    +  misc_feature   RRE: The Rev response element (RRE) of HIV-1 allows for Rev-dependent mRNA export from the nucleus to the cytoplasm.
   1687..1713    +  CDS            Rev (fragment): human immunodeficiency virus 1 (HIV-1) Rev protein; rev; enhances nuclear export of unspliced and incompletely spliced viral mRNAs
   1720..1743    +  promoter       SV40 promoter (fragment): SV40 early promoter
   1744..1815    +  promoter       SV40 promoter (fragment): SV40 enhancer and early promoter
   1839..1974    +  rep_origin     SV40 ori: SV40 origin of replication
   2020..2616    +  CDS            PuroR (fragment): puromycin N-acetyltransferase; pac from Streptomyces; confers resistance to puromycin
   2665..2782    +  misc_feature   cPPT/CTS: central polypurine tract and central termination sequence of HIV-1
   2847..2913    +  CDS            small t antigen (fragment): SV40 (simian virus 40) small t antigen
   2920..4098    +  promoter       EF-1α promoter: strong constitutive promoter for human elongation factor EF-1α
   4119..4136    +  protein_bind   attB1 (fragment): mutant version of attB; core recombination site for the Gateway® BP reaction BP Clonase™
   4142..4747    +  CDS            ZNF670 (fragment): ZN670_HUMAN - Experimental evidence at protein level: Swiss-Prot protein existence level 1. May be involved in transcriptional regulation. From Homo sapiens (Human).
   5310..5334    -  protein_bind   attB2: mutant version of attB; recombination site for the Gateway® BP reaction BP Clonase™
   5342..5383    +  CDS            V5 tag: epitope tag from simian virus 5
   5399..5452    +  promoter       U6 promoter (fragment): RNA polymerase III promoter for human U6 snRNA
   5494..6082    +  misc_feature   WPRE: woodchuck hepatitis virus posttranscriptional regulatory element
   6133..6152    +  misc_feature   cPPT/CTS (fragment): central polypurine tract and central termination sequence of HIV-1
   6154..6387    +  LTR            3' LTR (ΔU3): self-inactivating 3' long terminal repeat (LTR) from HIV-1
   6465..6586    +  polyA_signal   SV40 poly(A) signal: SV40 polyadenylation signal
   6626..6761    +  rep_origin     SV40 ori: SV40 origin of replication
   6782..6800    -  promoter       T7 promoter: promoter for bacteriophage T7 RNA polymerase
   6808..6963    +  CDS            lacZα (fragment): LacZα fragment of β-galactosidase; lacZ fragment
   6968..7396    +  rep_origin     f1 ori (sequence partly withheld): f1 bacteriophage origin of replication; arrow indicates direction of (+) strand synthesis
   7449..7553    +  promoter       AmpR promoter: bla
   7554..8414    +  CDS            AmpR: β-lactamase; bla; confers resistance to ampicillin, carbenicillin, and related antibiotics
   8585..9173    +  rep_origin     ori: high-copy-number ColE1/pMB1/pBR322/pUC origin of replication
   9356..9448    +  CDS            lacI (fragment): lac repressor; lacI; The lac repressor binds to the lac operator to inhibit transcription in E. coli. This inhibition can be relieved by adding lactose or isopropyl-β-D-thiogalactopyranoside (IPTG).
   9461..9482    +  protein_bind   CAP binding site: CAP binding activates transcription in the presence of cAMP. E. coli catabolite activator protein
   9497..9527    +  promoter       lac promoter: promoter for the E. coli lac operon
   9535..9551    +  protein_bind   lac operator: The lac repressor binds to the lac operator to inhibit transcription in E. coli. This inhibition can be relieved by adding lactose or isopropyl-β-D-thiogalactopyranoside (IPTG). lac repressor encoded by lacI
   9596..9614    +  promoter       T3 promoter: promoter for bacteriophage T3 RNA polymerase
>Addgene plasmid #144947 | TFORF3471 | addgene full sequence | sequence record 404539 | Addgene NGS Result
TTAATGTAGTCTTATGCAATACTCTTGTAGTCTTGCAACATGGTAACGATGAGTTAGCAACATGCCTTAC
AAGGAGAGAAAAAGCACCGTGCATGCCGATTGGTGGAAGTAAGGTGGTACGATCGTGCCTTATTAGGAAG
GCAACAGACGGGTCTGACATGGATTGGACGAACCACTGAATTGCCGCATTGCAGAGATATTGTATTTAAG
TGCCTAGCTCGATACATAAACGGGTCTCTCTGGTTAGACCAGATCTGAGCCTGGGAGCTCTCTGGCTAAC
TAGGGAACCCACTGCTTAAGCCTCAATAAAGCTTGCCTTGAGTGCTTCAAGTAGTGTGTGCCCGTCTGTT
GTGTGACTCTGGTAACTAGAGATCCCTCAGACCCTTTTAGTCAGTGTGGAAAATCTCTAGCAGTGGCGCC
CGAACAGGGACTTGAAAGCGAAAGGGAAACCAGAGGAGCTCTCTCGACGCAGGACTCGGCTTGCTGAAGC
GCGCACGGCAAGAGGCGAGGGGCGGCGACTGGTGAGTACGCCAAAAATTTTGACTAGCGGAGGCTAGAAG
GAGAGAGATGGGTGCGAGAGCGTCAGTATTAAGCGGGGGAGAATTAGATCGCGATGGGAAAAAATTCGGT
TAAGGCCAGGGGGAAAGAAAAAATATAAATTAAAACATATAGTATGGGCAAGCAGGGAGCTAGAACGATT
CGCAGTTAATCCTGGCCTGTTAGAAACATCAGAAGGCTGTAGACAAATACTGGGACAGCTACAACCATCC
CTTCAGACAGGATCAGAAGAACTTAGATCATTATATAATACAGTAGCAACCCTCTATTGTGTGCATCAAA
GGATAGAGATAAAAGACACCAAGGAAGCTTTAGACAAGATAGAGGAAGAGCAAAACAAAAGTAAGACCAC
CGCACAGCAAGCGGCCGCTGATCTTCAGACCTGGAGGAGGAGATATGAGGGACAATTGGAGAAGTGAATT
ATATAAATATAAAGTAGTAAAAATTGAACCATTAGGAGTAGCACCCACCAAGGCAAAGAGAAGAGTGGTG
CAGAGAGAAAAAAGAGCAGTGGGAATAGGAGCTTTGTTCCTTGGGTTCTTGGGAGCAGCAGGAAGCACTA
TGGGCGCAGCGTCAATGACGCTGACGGTACAGGCCAGACAATTATTGTCTGGTATAGTGCAGCAGCAGAA
CAATTTGCTGAGGGCTATTGAGGCGCAACAGCATCTGTTGCAACTCACAGTCTGGGGCATCAAGCAGCTC
CAGGCAAGAATCCTGGCTGTGGAAAGATACCTAAAGGATCAACAGCTCCTGGGGATTTGGGGTTGCTCTG
GAAAACTCATTTGCACCACTGCTGTGCCTTGGAATGCTAGTTGGAGTAATAAATCTCTGGAACAGATTTG
GAATCACACGACCTGGATGGAGTGGGACAGAGAAATTAACAATTACACAAGCTTAATACACTCCTTAATT
GAAGAATCGCAAAACCAGCAAGAAAAGAATGAACAAGAATTATTGGAATTAGATAAATGGGCAAGTTTGT
GGAATTGGTTTAACATAACAAATTGGCTGTGGTATATAAAATTATTCATAATGATAGTAGGAGGCTTGGT
AGGTTTAAGAATAGTTTTTGCTGTACTTTCTATAGTGAATAGAGTTAGGCAGGGATATTCACCATTATCG
TTTCAGACCCACCTCCCAACCCCGAGGGGACCCATGCATTGCATCTCAATTAGTCAGCAACCAGGTGTGG
AAAGTCCCCAGGCTCCCCAGCAGGCAGAAGTATGCAAAGCATGCGTCTCAATTAGTCAGCAACCATAGTC
CCGCCCCTAACTCCGCCCATCCCGCCCCTAACTCCGCCCAGTTCCGCCCATTCTCCGCCCCATGGCTGAC
TAATTTTTTTTATTTATGCAGAGGCCGAGGCCGCCTCGGCCTCTGAGCTATTCCAGAAGTAGTGAGGAGG
CTTTTTTGGAGGCCTAGGCTTTTGCAAAAAGCTTTCTAGAGGTACCACCGGAGCTTACCATGACCGAGTA
CAAGCCCACGGTGCGCCTCGCCACCCGCGACGACGTCCCCAGGGCCGTACGCACCCTCGCCGCCGCGTTC
GCCGACTACCCCGCCACGCGCCACACCGTCGATCCGGACCGCCACATCGAGCGGGTCACCGAGCTGCAAG
AACTCTTCCTCACGCGCGTCGGGCTCGACATCGGCAAGGTGTGGGTCGCGGACGACGGCGCCGCCGTGGC
GGTCTGGACCACGCCGGAGAGCGTCGAAGCGGGGGCGGTGTTCGCCGAGATCGGCCCGCGCATGGCCGAG
TTGAGCGGTTCCCGGCTGGCCGCGCAGCAACAGATGGAAGGCCTCCTGGCGCCGCACCGGCCCAAGGAGC
CCGCGTGGTTCCTGGCCACCGTCGGCGTCTCGCCCGACCACCAGGGCAAGGGTCTGGGCAGCGCCGTCGT
GCTCCCCGGAGTGGAGGCGGCCGAGCGCGCCGGGGTGCCCGCCTTCCTGGAGACCTCCGCGCCCCGCAAC
CTCCCCTTCTACGAGCGGCTCGGCTTCACCGTCACCGCCGACGTCGAGGTGCCCGAAGGACCGCGCACCT
GGTGCATGACCCGCAAGCCCGGTGCCAGTTAACGAATTCTAGATCTTGAGACAAATGGCAGTATTCATCC
ACAATTTTAAAAGAAAAGGGGGGATTGGGGGGTACAGTGCAGGGGAAAGAATAGTAGACATAATAGCAAC
AGACATACAAACTAAAGAATTACAAAAACAAATTACAAAAATTCAAAATTTTCGGGTTTATTACAGGGAC
AGCAGAGATCCACTTTGGCGCCGGCTCGAGGCCTGCAGGTGCAAAGATGGATAAAGTTTTAAACAGAGAG
GAATCTTTGCAGCTAATGGACCTTCTAGGTCTTGAAAGGAGTGGGAATTGGCTCCGGTGCCCGTCAGTGG
GCAGAGCGCACATCGCCCACAGTCCCCGAGAAGTTGGGGGGAGGGGTCGGCAATTGAACCGGTGCCTAGA
GAAGGTGGCGCGGGGTAAACTGGGAAAGTGATGTCGTGTACTGGCTCCGCCTTTTTCCCGAGGGTGGGGG
AGAACCGTATATAAGTGCAGTAGTCGCCGTGAACGTTCTTTTTCGCAACGGGTTTGCCGCCAGAACACAG
GTAAGTGCCGTGTGTGGTTCCCGCGGGCCTGGCCTCTTTACGGGTTATGGCCCTTGCGTGCCTTGAATTA
CTTCCACCTGGCTGCAGTACGTGATTCTTGATCCCGAGCTTCGGGTTGGAAGTGGGTGGGAGAGTTCGAG
GCCTTGCGCTTAAGGAGCCCCTTCGCCTCGTGCTTGAGTTGAGGCCTGGCCTGGGCGCTGGGGCCGCCGC
GTGCGAATCTGGTGGCACCTTCGCGCCTGTCTCGCTGCTTTCGATAAGTCTCTAGCCATTTAAAATTTTT
GATGACCTGCTGCGACGCTTTTTTTCTGGCAAGATAGTCTTGTAAATGCGGGCCAAGATCTGCACACTGG
TATTTCGGTTTTTGGGGCCGCGGGCGGCGACGGGGCCCGTGCGTCCCAGCGCACATGTTCGGCGAGGCGG
GGCCTGCGAGCGCGGCCACCGAGAATCGGACGGGGGTAGTCTCAAGCTGGCCGGCCTGCTCTGGTGCCTG
GCCTCGCGCCGCCGTGTATCGCCCCGCCCTGGGCGGCAAGGCTGGCCCGGTCGGCACCAGTTGCGTGAGC
GGAAAGATGGCCGCTTCCCGGCCCTGCTGCAGGGAGCTCAAAATGGAGGACGCGGCGCTCGGGAGAGCGG
GCGGGTGAGTCACCCACACAAAGGAAAAGGGCCTTTCCGTCCTCAGCCGTCGCTTCATGTGACTCCACGG
AGTACCGGGCGCCGTCCAGGCACCTCGATTAGTTCTCGAGCTTTTGGAGTACGTCGTCTTTAGGTTGGGG
GGAGGGGTTTTATGCGATGGAGTTTCCCCACACTGAGTGGGTGGAGACTGAAGTTAGGCCAGCTTGGCAC
TTGATGTAATTCTCCTTGGAATTTGCCCTTTTTGAGTTTGGATCTTGGTTCATTCTCAAGCCTCAGACAG
TGGTTCAAAGTTTTTTTCTTCCATTTCAGGTGTCGTGAGGCTAGCATCGATTGATCAACAAGTTTGTACA
AAAAAGTTGGCATGGATTCAGTGTCATTTGAAGATGTGGCTGTGGCCTTTACTCAGGAGGAGTGGGCTTT
GCTGGATCCTTCTCAAAAGAATCTCTACAGAGATGTGATGCAAGAAATCTTCAGGAACCTGGCTTCTGTA
GGAAACAAATCAGAAGACCAGAATATCCAAGATGACTTCAAAAATCCTGGGAGAAATCTAAGCAGTCATG
TGGTAGAGAGACTGTTTGAAATTAAAGAAGGCAGTCAATATGGAGAAACCTTCAGCCAGGATTCAAATTT
GAATCTGAATAAGAAAGTTTCTACTGGAGTAAAGCCATGTGAATGCAGTGTGTGTGGAAAAGTCTTCATA
TGTCATTCAGCCCTTCATAGGCACATCCTGTCTCACATTGGAAACAAACTATTTGAGTGTGAGGAATGTC
CAGAGAAGTTATATCATTGCAAACAATGTGGGAAAGCCTTTATCTCTCTCACCAGTGTTGACAGACACAT
GGTAACACACACTAGTAATGGGCCTTATAAGGGTCCAGTGTATGAGAAGCCTTTTGATTTTCCTAGTGTA
TTTCAAATGCCTCAGAGCACTTACACTGGAGAGAAAACATATAAATGTAAACATTGTGATAAAGCCTTCA
ATTATTCAAGTTATCTTCGTGAACATGAAAGAACTCATACTGGAGAGAAACCCTATGCATGTAAGAAATG
TGGTAAATCATTCACTTTTTCCAGTTCTCTTCGCCAACATGAAAGATCTCATACTGGAGAGAAACCCTAT
GAATGTAAGGAATGTGGCAAAGCCTTCAGTCGTTCCACTTACTTGGGAATACATGAAAGAACGCATACTG
GAGAAAAACCCTATGAATGTATAAAATGTGGCAAAGCCTTTAGATGTTCCAGAGTCCTCAGAGTCCATGA
AAGGACTCACAGTGGAGAAAAGCCCTATGAATGTAAACAATGTGGTAAAGCCTTCAAATATTCTAGTAAC
CTATGTGAGCATGAAAGAACTCACACTGGAGTGAAACCTTATGGATGTAAGGAATGTGGTAAGTCGTTTA
CTTCTTCCAGTGCCCTTCGAAGCCATGAAAGGACTCATACTGGAGAAAAACCCTATGAATGTAAGAAATG
TGGTAAAGCCTTCAGTTGTTCCAGTTCCCTTCGAAAGCATGAAAGAGCTTATATGTGGTACCCAACTTTC
TTGTACAAAGTGGTTGATATCGGTAAGCCTATCCCTAACCCTCTCCTCGGTCTCGATTCTACGTAGTAAT
GAACTAGTCCGTAACTTGAAAGTATTTCGATTTCTTGGCTTTATATATCTTGTGGAAAGGACGAATGCGC
ACAGCTCCGACGCATCGCACGCGTTAAGTCGACAATCAACCTCTGGATTACAAAATTTGTGAAAGATTGA
CTGGTATTCTTAACTATGTTGCTCCTTTTACGCTATGTGGATACGCTGCTTTAATGCCTTTGTATCATGC
TATTGCTTCCCGTATGGCTTTCATTTTCTCCTCCTTGTATAAATCCTGGTTGCTGTCTCTTTATGAGGAG
TTGTGGCCCGTTGTCAGGCAACGTGGCGTGGTGTGCACTGTGTTTGCTGACGCAACCCCCACTGGTTGGG
GCATTGCCACCACCTGTCAGCTCCTTTCCGGGACTTTCGCTTTCCCCCTCCCTATTGCCACGGCGGAACT
CATCGCCGCCTGCCTTGCCCGCTGCTGGACAGGGGCTCGGCTGTTGGGCACTGACAATTCCGTGGTGTTG
TCGGGGAAATCATCGTCCTTTCCTTGGCTGCTCGCCTGTGTTGCCACCTGGATTCTGCGCGGGACGTCCT
TCTGCTACGTCCCTTCGGCCCTCAATCCAGCGGACCTTCCTTCCCGCGGCCTGCTGCCGGCTCTGCGGCC
TCTTCCGCGTCTTCGCCTTCGCCCTCAGACGAGTCGGATCTCCCTTTGGGCCGCCTCCCCGCGTCGACTT
TAAGACCAATGACTTACAAGGCAGCTGTAGATCTTAGCCACTTTTTAAAAGAAAAGGGGGGACTGGAAGG
GCTAATTCACTCCCAACGAAGACAAGATCTGCTTTTTGCTTGTACTGGGTCTCTCTGGTTAGACCAGATC
TGAGCCTGGGAGCTCTCTGGCTAACTAGGGAACCCACTGCTTAAGCCTCAATAAAGCTTGCCTTGAGTGC
TTCAAGTAGTGTGTGCCCGTCTGTTGTGTGACTCTGGTAACTAGAGATCCCTCAGACCCTTTTAGTCAGT
GTGGAAAATCTCTAGCAGTACGTATAGTAGTTCATGTCATCTTATTATTCAGTATTTATAACTTGCAAAG
AAATGAATATCAGAGAGTGAGAGGAACTTGTTTATTGCAGCTTATAATGGTTACAAATAAAGCAATAGCA
TCACAAATTTCACAAATAAAGCATTTTTTTCACTGCATTCTAGTTGTGGTTTGTCCAAACTCATCAATGT
ATCTTATCATGTCTGGCTCTAGCTATCCCGCCCCTAACTCCGCCCATCCCGCCCCTAACTCCGCCCAGTT
CCGCCCATTCTCCGCCCCATGGCTGACTAATTTTTTTTATTTATGCAGAGGCCGAGGCCGCCTCGGCCTC
TGAGCTATTCCAGAAGTAGTGAGGAGGCTTTTTTGGAGGCCTAGGGACGTACCCAATTCGCCCTATAGTG
AGTCGTATTACGCGCGCTCACTGGCCGTCGTTTTACAACGTCGTGACTGGGAAAACCCTGGCGTTACCCA
ACTTAATCGCCTTGCAGCACATCCCCCTTTCGCCAGCTGGCGTAATAGCGAAGAGGCCCGCACCGATCGC
CCTTCCCAACAGTTGCGCAGCCTGAATGGCGAATGGG
[124 nt withheld, positions 6968-7091]
C
[91 nt withheld, positions 7093-7183]
A
[49 nt withheld, positions 7185-7233]
CCTTTGACGTTGGAGTCCACGTTCTTT
[37 nt withheld, positions 7261-7297]
ACCCTATCTCGGTCTATTCTTTTGATTTATAAGGGATTTTGCCGATTTCGGCCTATTGGTTAAAAAATGA
GCTGATTTAACAAAAATTTAACGCGAATTTTAACAAAATATTAACGCTTACAATTTAGGTGGCACTTTTC
GGGGAAATGTGCGCGGAACCCCTATTTGTTTATTTTTCTAAATACATTCAAATATGTATCCGCTCATGAG
ACAATAACCCTGATAAATGCTTCAATAATATTGAAAAAGGAAGAGTATGAGTATTCAACATTTCCGTGTC
GCCCTTATTCCCTTTTTTGCGGCATTTTGCCTTCCTGTTTTTGCTCACCCAGAAACGCTGGTGAAAGTAA
AAGATGCTGAAGATCAGTTGGGTGCACGAGTGGGTTACATCGAACTGGATCTCAACAGCGGTAAGATCCT
TGAGAGTTTTCGCCCCGAAGAACGTTTTCCAATGATGAGCACTTTTAAAGTTCTGCTATGTGGCGCGGTA
TTATCCCGTATTGACGCCGGGCAAGAGCAACTCGGTCGCCGCATACACTATTCTCAGAATGACTTGGTTG
AGTACTCACCAGTCACAGAAAAGCATCTTACGGATGGCATGACAGTAAGAGAATTATGCAGTGCTGCCAT
AACCATGAGTGATAACACTGCGGCCAACTTACTTCTGACAACGATCGGAGGACCGAAGGAGCTAACCGCT
TTTTTGCACAACATGGGGGATCATGTAACTCGCCTTGATCGTTGGGAACCGGAGCTGAATGAAGCCATAC
CAAACGACGAGCGTGACACCACGATGCCTGTAGCAATGGCAACAACGTTGCGCAAACTATTAACTGGCGA
ACTACTTACTCTAGCTTCCCGGCAACAATTAATAGACTGGATGGAGGCGGATAAAGTTGCAGGACCACTT
CTGCGCTCGGCCCTTCCGGCTGGCTGGTTTATTGCTGATAAATCTGGAGCCGGTGAGCGTGGGTCTCGCG
GTATCATTGCAGCACTGGGGCCAGATGGTAAGCCCTCCCGTATCGTAGTTATCTACACGACGGGGAGTCA
GGCAACTATGGATGAACGAAATAGACAGATCGCTGAGATAGGTGCCTCACTGATTAAGCATTGGTAACTG
TCAGACCAAGTTTACTCATATATACTTTAGATTGATTTAAAACTTCATTTTTAATTTAAAAGGATCTAGG
TGAAGATCCTTTTTGATAATCTCATGACCAAAATCCCTTAACGTGAGTTTTCGTTCCACTGAGCGTCAGA
CCCCGTAGAAAAGATCAAAGGATCTTCTTGAGATCCTTTTTTTCTGCGCGTAATCTGCTGCTTGCAAACA
AAAAAACCACCGCTACCAGCGGTGGTTTGTTTGCCGGATCAAGAGCTACCAACTCTTTTTCCGAAGGTAA
CTGGCTTCAGCAGAGCGCAGATACCAAATACTGTTCTTCTAGTGTAGCCGTAGTTAGGCCACCACTTCAA
GAACTCTGTAGCACCGCCTACATACCTCGCTCTGCTAATCCTGTTACCAGTGGCTGCTGCCAGTGGCGAT
AAGTCGTGTCTTACCGGGTTGGACTCAAGACGATAGTTACCGGATAAGGCGCAGCGGTCGGGCTGAACGG
GGGGTTCGTGCACACAGCCCAGCTTGGAGCGAACGACCTACACCGAACTGAGATACCTACAGCGTGAGCT
ATGAGAAAGCGCCACGCTTCCCGAAGGGAGAAAGGCGGACAGGTATCCGGTAAGCGGCAGGGTCGGAACA
GGAGAGCGCACGAGGGAGCTTCCAGGGGGAAACGCCTGGTATCTTTATAGTCCTGTCGGGTTTCGCCACC
TCTGACTTGAGCGTCGATTTTTGTGATGCTCGTCAGGGGGGCGGAGCCTATGGAAAAACGCCAGCAACGC
GGCCTTTTTACGGTTCCTGGCCTTTTGCTGGCCTTTTGCTCACATGTTCTTTCCTGCGTTATCCCCTGAT
TCTGTGGATAACCGTATTACCGCCTTTGAGTGAGCTGATACCGCTCGCCGCAGCCGAACGACCGAGCGCA
GCGAGTCAGTGAGCGAGGAAGCGGAAGAGCGCCCAATACGCAAACCGCCTCTCCCCGCGCGTTGGCCGAT
TCATTAATGCAGCTGGCACGACAGGTTTCCCGACTGGAAAGCGGGCAGTGAGCGCAACGCAATTAATGTG
AGTTAGCTCACTCATTAGGCACCCCAGGCTTTACACTTTATGCTTCCGGCTCGTATGTTGTGTGGAATTG
TGAGCGGATAACAATTTCACACAGGAAACAGCTATGACCATGATTACGCCAAGCGCGCAATTAACCCTCA
CTAAAGGGAACAAAAGCTGGAGCTGCAAGC
