>Addgene plasmid #144947 | TFORF3471 | depositor partial sequence | sequence record 286956 | Insert
ATCGATTGATCAACAAGTTTGTACAAAAAAGTTGGCATGGATTCAGTGTCATTTGAAGATGTGGCTGTGG
CCTTTACTCAGGAGGAGTGGGCTTTGCTGGATCCTTCTCAAAAGAATCTCTACAGAGATGTGATGCAAGA
AATCTTCAGGAACCTGGCTTCTGTAGGAAACAAATCAGAAGACCAGAATATCCAAGATGACTTCAAAAAT
CCTGGGAGAAATCTAAGCAGTCATGTGGTAGAGAGACTGTTTGAAATTAAAGAAGGCAGTCAATATGGAG
AAACCTTCAGCCAGGATTCAAATTTGAATCTGAATAAGAAAGTTTCTACTGGAGTAAAGCCATGTGAATG
CAGTGTGTGTGGAAAAGTCTTCATATGTCATTCAGCCCTTCATAGGCACATCCTGTCTCACATTGGAAAC
AAACTATTTGAGTGTGAGGAATGTCCAGAGAAGTTATATCATTGCAAACAATGTGGGAAAGCCTTTATCT
CTCTCACCAGTGTTGACAGACACATGGTAACACACACTAGTAATGGGCCTTATAAGGGTCCAGTGTATGA
GAAGCCTTTTGATTTTCCTAGTGTATTTCAAATGCCTCAGAGCACTTACACTGGAGAGAAAACATATAAA
TGTAAACATTGTGATAAAGCCTTCAATTATTCAAGTTATCTTCGTGAACATGAAAGAACTCATACTGGAG
AGAAACCCTATGCATGTAAGAAATGTGGTAAATCATTCACTTTTTCCAGTTCTCTTCGCCAACATGAAAG
ATCTCATACTGGAGAGAAACCCTATGAATGTAAGGAATGTGGCAAAGCCTTCAGTCGTTCCACTTACTTG
GGAATACATGAAAGAACGCATACTGGAGAAAAACCCTATGAATGTATAAAATGTGGCAAAGCCTTTAGAT
GTTCCAGAGTCCTCAGAGTCCATGAAAGGACTCACAGTGGAGAAAAGCCCTATGAATGTAAACAATGTGG
TAAAGCCTTCAAATATTCTAGTAACCTATGTGAGCATGAAAGAACTCACACTGGAGTGAAACCTTATGGA
TGTAAGGAATGTGGTAAGTCGTTTACTTCTTCCAGTGCCCTTCGAAGCCATGAAAGGACTCATACTGGAG
AAAAACCCTATGAATGTAAGAAATGTGGTAAAGCCTTCAGTTGTTCCAGTTCCCTTCGAAAGCATGAAAG
AGCTTATATGTGGTACCCAACTTTCTTGTACAAAGTGGTTGATATCGGTAAGCCTATCCCTAACCCTCTC
CTCGGTCTCGATTCTACGTAGTAATGAACTAGTCCGTAACTTGAAAGTATTTCGATTTCTTGGCTTTATA
TATCTTGTGGAAAGGACGAATGCGCACAGCTCCGACGCATCGC
