>Addgene plasmid #144947 | TFORF3471 | depositor partial sequence | sequence record 286957 | Barcode
ATGCGCACAGCTCCGACGCATCGC
